Addgene plasmid #138888: pPD138 ZF43x10-Spaced-Mid_EYFP
Purpose: EYFP reporter vector for the ZF43x10-Spaced-Mid promoter
Depositing lab: Joshua Leonard. Depositing organization: Northwestern University.
Backbone
  Vector backbone: pPD032 Reporter Template v1 (Mid Spaced)
  Vector type: Mammalian Expression, Synthetic Biology
Growth in bacteria
  Bacterial resistance: Ampicillin, 100 μg/mL
  Growth temperature: 37°C
  Growth strain: DH5alpha
  Copy number: High Copy
Gene/Insert
  Gene/Insert name: ZF43x10-Spaced-Mid
  Species: Synthetic
  Promoter: ZF43x10-Spaced-Mid
  Cloning method: Restriction Enzyme; 5′ cloning site BglII (not destroyed); 3′ cloning site NheI (not destroyed)
  Sequencing primers: 5′ CGACACGGAAATGTTGAATAC; 3′ TAGAAGGCACAGTCGAGG
Terms and licenses: Academic/Nonprofit Terms; Industry Terms: Not Available to Industry
Depositor comments: Leonard Lab plasmid reference number: L1416
How to cite: pPD138 ZF43x10-Spaced-Mid_EYFP was a gift from Joshua Leonard (Addgene plasmid # 138888 ; http://n2t.net/addgene:138888 ; RRID:Addgene_138888)
