[The description below was written by a language model from this plasmid's Addgene catalogue record and pLannotate feature annotations shown in this document.]
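Description:
pPD138 ZF43x10-Spaced-Mid_EYFP is a 4.6 kb mammalian expression and synthetic-biology reporter plasmid built on the pPD032 Reporter Template v1 (Mid Spaced) backbone. It is maintained in E. coli as a high-copy plasmid through a ColE1/pUC-type origin and selected with ampicillin via the β-lactamase gene and its native promoter. An f1 phage origin is also present, along with residual lac promoter/operator, CAP-site and lacI fragments that are common backbone remnants.

The payload is a synthetic inducible promoter, ZF43x10-Spaced-Mid, cloned between retained BglII and NheI sites upstream of an EYFP coding sequence that is terminated by the bovine growth hormone polyadenylation signal. The name suggests an array of ten binding sites for a zinc-finger DNA-binding domain designated ZF43 in a "spaced" arrangement. The record does not spell this architecture out, and the automated annotation does not label the region upstream of the promoter core. What is annotated just before EYFP is a fragment of a minimal TATA-box promoter with low basal activity. This is consistent with a design in which yellow fluorescence stays low until a matching transcription factor is recruited upstream.

Downstream, an SV40 early promoter is followed only by a short fragment of a bleomycin-resistance (ble) gene and the SV40 poly(A) signal, so a functional mammalian selection marker does not appear to be present. The plasmid therefore seems suited mainly to transient transfection. Its stated purpose is to serve as the EYFP readout for activity of the ZF43x10-Spaced-Mid promoter, for example when characterising synthetic transcription factors or engineered genetic circuits in mammalian cells.
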