Features (pLannotate 1.2.2; 16 found; start..end, strand, type, name):
    412..428     +  promoter       minP (fragment): minimal TATA-box promoter with low basal activity
    470..1186    +  CDS            EYFP: EYFP is a basic (constitutively fluorescent) green/yellow fluorescent protein published in 1996, derived from Aequorea victoria. It is reported to be a very rapidly-maturing weak dimer with high acid sensitivity.
   1240..1464    +  polyA_signal   bGH poly(A) signal: bovine growth hormone polyadenylation signal
   1468..1489    +  promoter       SV40 promoter (fragment): SV40 enhancer and early promoter
   1510..1938    +  rep_origin     f1 ori (sequence partly withheld): f1 bacteriophage origin of replication; arrow indicates direction of (+) strand synthesis
   1943..1965    +  promoter       SV40 promoter (fragment): SV40 enhancer and early promoter
   1966..2157    +  promoter       SV40 promoter: SV40 early promoter
   2184..2282    +  CDS            ble (fragment): BLE_KLEPN - Experimental evidence at protein level: Swiss-Prot protein existence level 1. Binding protein with a strong affinity to the bleomycin family of antibiotics. Binds to CL990; an antimitotic-antibiotic compound. From Klebsiella pneumoniae.
   2277..2398    +  polyA_signal   SV40 poly(A) signal: SV40 polyadenylation signal
   2471..2487    -  protein_bind   lac operator: The lac repressor binds to the lac operator to inhibit transcription in E. coli. This inhibition can be relieved by adding lactose or isopropyl-β-D-thiogalactopyranoside (IPTG). lac repressor encoded by lacI
   2495..2525    -  promoter       lac promoter: promoter for the E. coli lac operon
   2540..2561    -  protein_bind   CAP binding site: CAP binding activates transcription in the presence of cAMP. E. coli catabolite activator protein
   2574..2666    -  CDS            lacI (fragment): lac repressor; lacI; The lac repressor binds to the lac operator to inhibit transcription in E. coli. This inhibition can be relieved by adding lactose or isopropyl-β-D-thiogalactopyranoside (IPTG).
   2849..3437    -  rep_origin     ori: high-copy-number ColE1/pMB1/pBR322/pUC origin of replication
   3608..4468    -  CDS            AmpR: β-lactamase; bla; confers resistance to ampicillin, carbenicillin, and related antibiotics
   4469..4573    -  promoter       AmpR promoter: bla
>Addgene plasmid #138888 | pPD138 ZF43x10-Spaced-Mid_EYFP | addgene full sequence | sequence record 323529 | Addgene NGS Result
GACGGATCGGGAGATCTGAATTCGGATCCAGAGTGAGGACTACCTATAGAAGTAAGAGTGAGGACAATCG
TATACAAGTAGATCCAGAGTGAGGACTACCTATAGAAGTAAGAGTGAGGACAATCGTATACAAGTAGATC
CAGAGTGAGGACTACCTATAGAAGTAAGAGTGAGGACAATCGTATACAAGTAGATCCCTCTAGAGGGAGA
TCCAGAGTGAGGACTACCTATAGAAGTAAGAGTGAGGACAATCGTATACAAGTAGATCCAGAGTGAGGAC
TACCTATAGAAGTAAGAGTGAGGACAATCGTATACAAGTAGATCCCTCTAGGGGAGATCCCATGAAGAAT
CTGCTTAGGGTTAGGCGTTTTGCGCTGCTTCGCGATGTACGGGCCAGATATACGATCCCTCTAGAGGGTA
TATAATGGGGGCCACTAGTCTACTACCAGAGCTCATCGCTAGCGCCACCATGGTGAGCAAGGGCGAGGAG
CTGTTCACCGGGGTGGTGCCCATCCTGGTCGAGCTGGACGGCGACGTAAACGGCCACAAGTTCAGCGTGT
CCGGCGAGGGCGAGGGCGATGCCACCTACGGCAAGCTGACCCTGAAGTTCATCTGCACCACCGGCAAGCT
GCCCGTGCCCTGGCCCACCCTCGTGACCACCTTCGGCTACGGCCTGCAGTGCTTCGCCCGCTACCCCGAC
CACATGAAGCAGCACGACTTCTTCAAGTCCGCCATGCCCGAAGGCTACGTCCAGGAGCGCACCATCTTCT
TCAAGGACGACGGCAACTACAAGACCCGCGCCGAGGTGAAGTTCGAGGGCGACACCCTGGTGAACCGCAT
CGAGCTGAAGGGCATCGACTTCAAGGAGGACGGCAACATCCTGGGGCACAAGCTGGAGTACAACTACAAC
AGCCACAACGTCTATATCATGGCCGACAAGCAGAAGAACGGCATCAAGGTGAACTTCAAGATCCGCCACA
ACATCGAGGACGGCAGCGTGCAGCTCGCCGACCACTACCAGCAGAACACCCCCATCGGCGACGGCCCCGT
GCTGCTGCCCGACAACCACTACCTGAGCTACCAGTCCGCCCTGAGCAAAGACCCCAACGAGAAGCGCGAT
CACATGGTCCTGCTGGAGTTCGTGACCGCCGCCGGGATCACTCTCGGCATGGACGAGCTGTACAAGTAGG
CGGCCGCTCGAGTCTAGAGGGCCCGTTTAAACCCGCTGATCAGCCTCGACTGTGCCTTCTAGTTGCCAGC
CATCTGTTGTTTGCCCCTCCCCCGTGCCTTCCTTGACCCTGGAAGGTGCCACTCCCACTGTCCTTTCCTA
ATAAAATGAGGAAATTGCATCGCATTGTCTGAGTAGGTGTCATTCTATTCTGGGGGGTGGGGTGGGGCAG
GACAGCAAGGGGGAGGATTGGGAAGACAATAGCAGGCATGCTGGGGATGCGGTGGGCTCTATGGCTTCTG
AGGCGGAAAGAACCAGCTGGGGCTCTAGGGGGTATCCCC
[124 nt withheld, positions 1510-1633]
C
[91 nt withheld, positions 1635-1725]
A
[49 nt withheld, positions 1727-1775]
CCTTTGACGTTGGAGTCCACGTTCTTT
[37 nt withheld, positions 1803-1839]
ACCCTATCTCGGTCTATTCTTTTGATTTATAAGGGATTTTGCCGATTTCGGCCTATTGGTTAAAAAATGA
GCTGATTTAACAAAAATTTAACGCGAATTAATTCTGTGGAATGTGTGTCAGTTAGGCTCAATTAGTCAGC
AACCATAGTCCCGCCCCTAACTCCGCCCATCCCGCCCCTAACTCCGCCCAGTTCCGCCCATTCTCCGCCC
CATGGCTGACTAATTTTTTTTATTTATGCAGAGGCCGAGGCCGCCTCTGCCTCTGAGCTATTCCAGAAGT
AGTGAGGAGGCTTTTTTGGAGGCCTAGGCTTTTGCAAAAAGCTCCCGGGAGCTTGTATATCCATTTTCGG
AGGTTGGGCTTCGGAATCGTTTTCCGGGACGCCGGCTGGATGATCCTCCAGCGCGGGGATCTCATGCTGG
AGTTCTTCGCCCACCCCAACTTGTTTATTGCAGCTTATAATGGTTACAAATAAAGCAATAGCATCACAAA
TTTCACAAATAAAGCATTTTTTTCACTGCATTCTAGTTGTGGTTTGTCCAAACTCATCAATGTATCTTAT
CATGTCTGTATACCGTCGACCTCTAGCTAGAGCTTGGCGTAATCATGGTCATAGCTGTTTCCTGTGTGAA
ATTGTTATCCGCTCACAATTCCACACAACATACGAGCCGGAAGCATAAAGTGTAAAGCCTGGGGTGCCTA
ATGAGTGAGCTAACTCACATTAATTGCGTTGCGCTCACTGCCCGCTTTCCAGTCGGGAAACCTGTCGTGC
CAGCTGCATTAATGAATCGGCCAACGCGCGGGGAGAGGCGGTTTGCGTATTGGGCGCTCTTCCGCTTCCT
CGCTCACTGACTCGCTGCGCTCGGTCGTTCGGCTGCGGCGAGCGGTATCAGCTCACTCAAAGGCGGTAAT
ACGGTTATCCACAGAATCAGGGGATAACGCAGGAAAGAACATGTGAGCAAAAGGCCAGCAAAAGGCCAGG
AACCGTAAAAAGGCCGCGTTGCTGGCGTTTTTCCATAGGCTCCGCCCCCCTGACGAGCATCACAAAAATC
GACGCTCAAGTCAGAGGTGGCGAAACCCGACAGGACTATAAAGATACCAGGCGTTTCCCCCTGGAAGCTC
CCTCGTGCGCTCTCCTGTTCCGACCCTGCCGCTTACCGGATACCTGTCCGCCTTTCTCCCTTCGGGAAGC
GTGGCGCTTTCTCATAGCTCACGCTGTAGGTATCTCAGTTCGGTGTAGGTCGTTCGCTCCAAGCTGGGCT
GTGTGCACGAACCCCCCGTTCAGCCCGACCGCTGCGCCTTATCCGGTAACTATCGTCTTGAGTCCAACCC
GGTAAGACACGACTTATCGCCACTGGCAGCAGCCACTGGTAACAGGATTAGCAGAGCGAGGTATGTAGGC
GGTGCTACAGAGTTCTTGAAGTGGTGGCCTAACTACGGCTACACTAGAAGAACAGTATTTGGTATCTGCG
CTCTGCTGAAGCCAGTTACCTTCGGAAAAAGAGTTGGTAGCTCTTGATCCGGCAAACAAACCACCGCTGG
TAGCGGTGGTTTTTTTGTTTGCAAGCAGCAGATTACGCGCAGAAAAAAAGGATCTCAAGAAGATCCTTTG
ATCTTTTCTACGGGGTCTGACGCTCAGTGGAACGAAAACTCACGTTAAGGGATTTTGGTCATGAGATTAT
CAAAAAGGATCTTCACCTAGATCCTTTTAAATTAAAAATGAAGTTTTAAATCAATCTAAAGTATATATGA
GTAAACTTGGTCTGACAGTTACCAATGCTTAATCAGTGAGGCACCTATCTCAGCGATCTGTCTATTTCGT
TCATCCATAGTTGCCTGACTCCCCGTCGTGTAGATAACTACGATACGGGAGGGCTTACCATCTGGCCCCA
GTGCTGCAATGATACCGCGAGATCCACGCTCACCGGCTCCAGATTTATCAGCAATAAACCAGCCAGCCGG
AAGGGCCGAGCGCAGAAGTGGTCCTGCAACTTTATCCGCCTCCATCCAGTCTATTAATTGTTGCCGGGAA
GCTAGAGTAAGTAGTTCGCCAGTTAATAGTTTGCGCAACGTTGTTGCCATTGCTACAGGCATCGTGGTGT
CACGCTCGTCGTTTGGTATGGCTTCATTCAGCTCCGGTTCCCAACGATCAAGGCGAGTTACATGATCCCC
CATGTTGTGCAAAAAAGCGGTTAGCTCCTTCGGTCCTCCGATCGTTGTCAGAAGTAAGTTGGCCGCAGTG
TTATCACTCATGGTTATGGCAGCACTGCATAATTCTCTTACTGTCATGCCATCCGTAAGATGCTTTTCTG
TGACTGGTGAGTACTCAACCAAGTCATTCTGAGAATAGTGTATGCGGCGACCGAGTTGCTCTTGCCCGGC
GTCAATACGGGATAATACCGCGCCACATAGCAGAACTTTAAAAGTGCTCATCATTGGAAAACGTTCTTCG
GGGCGAAAACTCTCAAGGATCTTACCGCTGTTGAGATCCAGTTCGATGTAACCCACTCGTGCACCCAACT
GATCTTCAGCATCTTTTACTTTCACCAGCGTTTCTGGGTGAGCAAAAACAGGAAGGCAAAATGCCGCAAA
AAAGGGAATAAGGGCGACACGGAAATGTTGAATACTCATACTCTTCCTTTTTCAATATTATTGAAGCATT
TATCAGGGTTATTGTCTCATGAGCGGATACATATTTGAATGTATTTAGAAAAATAAACAAATAGGGGTTC
CGCGCACATTTCCCCGAAAAGTGCCACCTGACGTC
