>Addgene plasmid #138888 | pPD138 ZF43x10-Spaced-Mid_EYFP | depositor partial sequence | sequence record 268443 | ZF43x10-Spaced-Mid promoter
AGATCTGAATTCGGATCCAGAGTGAGGACTACCTATAGAAGTAAGAGTGAGGACAATCGTATACAAGTAG
ATCCAGAGTGAGGACTACCTATAGAAGTAAGAGTGAGGACAATCGTATACAAGTAGATCCAGAGTGAGGA
CTACCTATAGAAGTAAGAGTGAGGACAATCGTATACAAGTAGATCCCTCTAGAGGGAGATCCAGAGTGAG
GACTACCTATAGAAGTAAGAGTGAGGACAATCGTATACAAGTAGATCCAGAGTGAGGACTACCTATAGAA
GTAAGAGTGAGGACAATCGTATACAAGTAGATCCCTCTAGGGGAGATCCCATGAAGAATCTGCTTAGGGT
TAGGCGTTTTGCGCTGCTTCGCGATGTACGGGCCAGATATACGATCCCTCTAGAGGGTATATAATGGGGG
CCACTAGTCTACTACCAGAGCTCATCGCTAGC
